Addgene plasmid #17276: KRphi-mRFP
Depositing lab: Sergio Grinstein. Depositing organization: Hospital for Sick Children. Publication: Receptor activation alters inner surface potential during phagocytosis. Yeung T, Terebiznik M, Yu L, Silvius J, Abidi WM, Philips M, Levine T, Kapus A, Grinstein S. Science. 2006 Jul 21. 313(5785):347-51. 10.1126/science.1129551 PubMed 16857939.
Backbone
  Vector backbone: mRFP-C1
  Backbone manufacturer: Clontech
  Vector type: Mammalian Expression
  Selectable markers: Neomycin (select with G418)
Growth in bacteria
  Bacterial resistance: Kanamycin, 50 μg/mL
  Growth temperature: 37°C
  Growth strain: DH5alpha
  Copy number: High Copy
Gene/Insert
  Gene/Insert name: KR phi
  Tag / fusion protein: mRFP (N terminal on backbone)
  Cloning method: Restriction Enzyme; 5′ cloning site XhoI (not destroyed); 3′ cloning site BamHI (not destroyed)
  Sequencing primers: 5′ na
Terms and licenses: Academic/Nonprofit Terms; Industry Terms: Not Available to Industry
Depositor comments: KRphi amino acid sequence: GKKFWKRLRKFLRKLKS.
How to cite: KRphi-mRFP was a gift from Sergio Grinstein (Addgene plasmid # 17276 ; http://n2t.net/addgene:17276 ; RRID:Addgene_17276)
