[The description below was written by a language model from this plasmid's Addgene catalogue record and the feature table of its GenBank file.]
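Description:
KRphi-mRFP is a mammalian expression plasmid built on the Clontech-style mRFP-C1 backbone. It encodes a short synthetic peptide, KR phi, fused to the C-terminus of monomeric red fluorescent protein, with mRFP supplied by the backbone as the N-terminal tag. The peptide coding sequence was inserted between the XhoI and BamHI sites of the multiple cloning site, and both sites were preserved. According to the depositor's comments, KR phi is a 17-residue peptide, and the sequence given is rich in lysine and arginine interspersed with hydrophobic and aromatic residues. A polycationic, amphipathic peptide of this kind would be expected to bind membranes bearing negative charge. The plasmid is maintained at high copy in E. coli under kanamycin selection, and the neomycin marker allows G418 selection of transfected mammalian cells.

The sequence record held for this plasmid is partial, a 936 bp stretch downstream of the fusion cassette. It annotates only the SV40 polyadenylation signal that terminates the transcript, an f1 bacteriophage origin for single-stranded DNA production, and some standard sequencing primer sites. The mRFP and KR phi coding regions, the promoter driving expression, the bacterial replication origin and the resistance cassette are not covered, and the catalogue fields do not name the promoter.

The associated publication concerns changes in the surface potential of the inner membrane leaflet during phagocytosis. This suggests the construct serves as a genetically encoded fluorescent probe of membrane surface charge, with its localisation in live cells followed by red fluorescence imaging.
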