LOCUS       Exported 936 bp ds-DNA linear SYN 05-JUN-2021
DEFINITION  synthetic linear DNA
ACCESSION   .
VERSION     .
KEYWORDS    KRphi-mRFP
SOURCE      synthetic DNA construct
  ORGANISM  synthetic DNA construct
REFERENCE   1 (bases 1 to 936)
  AUTHORS   Yeung T, Terebiznik M, Yu L, Silvius J, Abidi WM, Philips M, Levine
            T, Kapus A, Grinstein S
  TITLE     Receptor activation alters inner surface potential during
            phagocytosis.
  JOURNAL   Science. 2006 Jul 21. 313(5785):347-51.
  PUBMED    16857939
REFERENCE   2 (bases 1 to 936)
  AUTHORS   .
  TITLE     Direct Submission
  JOURNAL   Exported Jun 5, 2021 from SnapGene Server 1.1.58
            http://www.snapgene.com
FEATURES             Location/Qualifiers
     source          1..936
                     /organism="synthetic DNA construct"
                     /mol_type="other DNA"
     polyA_signal    252..373
                     /label=SV40 poly(A) signal
                     /note="SV40 polyadenylation signal"
     primer_bind     complement(289..308)
                     /label=SV40pA-R
                     /note="SV40 polyA, reverse primer"
     primer_bind     343..362
                     /label=EBV-rev
                     /note="SV40 polyA terminator, reverse primer"
     rep_origin      complement(380..835)
                     /direction=LEFT
                     /label=f1 ori
                     /note="f1 bacteriophage origin of replication; arrow
                     indicates direction of (+) strand synthesis"
     primer_bind     complement(517..538)
                     /label=F1ori-F
                     /note="F1 origin, forward primer"
     primer_bind     729..748
                     /label=F1ori-R
                     /note="F1 origin, reverse primer"
ORIGIN
        1 acgagcgcgc cgagggccgc cactccaccg gcgccttgta caagtccgga ctcagatctc
       61 gagcccaggc tggcaagaaa ttttggaaga ggctgagaaa attcctccgg aagctgaaaa
      121 gcggatccac cggatctaga taactgatca taatcagcca taccacattt gtagaggttt
      181 tacttgcttt aaaaaacctc ccacacctcc ccctgaacct gaaacataaa atgaatgcaa
      241 ttgttgttgt taacttgttt attgcagctt ataatggtta caaataaagc aatagcatca
      301 caaatttcac aaataaagca tttttttcac tgcattctag ttgtggtttg tccaaactca
      361 tcaatgtatc ttaaggcgta aattgtaagc gttaatattt tgttaaaatt cgcgttaaat
      421 ttttgttaaa tcagctcatt ttttaaccaa taggccgaaa tcggcaaaat cccttataaa
      481 tcaaaagaat agaccgagat agggtnnnnn nnnnnnnnnn nnnnnnnnnn nnnnnnnnnn
      541 nnaaagaacg tggactccaa cgtcaaaggn nnnnnnnnnn nnnnnnnnnn nnnnnnnnnn
      601 nnnnnnnnnn nnnnnnnntn nnnnnnnnnn nnnnnnnnnn nnnnnnnnnn nnnnnnnnnn
      661 nnnnnnnnnn nnnnnnnnnn nnnnnnnnnn nnnnnnnnnn nnnnnnnnnn gnnnnnnnnn
      721 nnnnnnnnnn nnnnnnnnnn nnnnnnnnnn nnnnnnnnnn nnnnnnnnnn nnnnnnnnnn
      781 nnnnnnnnnn nnnnnnnnnn nnnnnnnnnn nnnnnnnnnn nnnnnnnnnn nnnnncaggt
      841 ggcacttttc ggggaaatgt gcgcggaacc cctatttgtt tatttttcta aatacattca
      901 aatatgtatc cgctcatgag acaataaccc tgataa
//
